Addgene plasmid #239779: CMV-NF186(K680TAG)-HA
Purpose: Expresses rat NF186 with a TAG codon at position 680 and a C-terminal HA tag in mammalian cells. Can be used for click labeling.
Depositing lab: Ivana Nikić-Spiegel. Depositing organization: Universitaetsklinikum Tuebingen. Publication: Direct fluorescent labeling of NF186 and NaV1.6 in living primary neurons using bioorthogonal click chemistry. Stajkovic N, Liu Y, Arsic A, Meng N, Lyu H, Zhang N, Grimm D, Lerche H, Nikic-Spiegel I. J Cell Sci. 2023 Jun 15;136(12):jcs260600. doi: 10.1242/jcs.260600. Epub 2023 Jun 28. PubMed 37288813.
Backbone
  Vector backbone: modified pEGFP-N1 (pEGFP was removed from the pEGFP-N1 backbone)
  Vector type: Mammalian Expression
Growth in bacteria
  Bacterial resistance: Kanamycin, 50 μg/mL
  Growth temperature: 37°C
  Growth strain: DH5alpha
  Copy number: High Copy
Gene/Insert
  Gene/Insert name: Nfasc
  Species: R. norvegicus (rat)
  Mutation: K680TAG
  Entrez Gene: Nfasc (a.k.a. NF)
  Promoter: CMV
  Tag / fusion protein: HA-tag (C terminal on backbone)
  Cloning method: Ligation Independent Cloning
Resource information
  A portion of this plasmid was derived from a plasmid made by: Vann Bennett (NF186 gene was derived from Addgene plasmid #31061).
Terms and licenses: Academic/Nonprofit Terms; Industry Terms: Not Available to Industry
Depositor comments: Neurofascin-186-HA plasmid was obtained from Addgene (plasmid #31061). The HA tag was moved from N to C terminus.
How to cite: CMV-NF186(K680TAG)-HA was a gift from Ivana Nikić-Spiegel (Addgene plasmid # 239779 ; http://n2t.net/addgene:239779 ; RRID:Addgene_239779)
