[The description below was written by a language model from this plasmid's Addgene catalogue record and pLannotate feature annotations shown in this document.]
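Description:
CMV-NF186(K680TAG)-HA is a mammalian expression plasmid of about 8 kb, built on a pEGFP-N1 backbone from which the EGFP coding sequence was removed. It is maintained in E. coli as a high-copy plasmid through a ColE1/pUC-type origin and selected with kanamycin. The NeoR/KanR gene (Tn5 aminoglycoside phosphotransferase) sits behind tandem bacterial (bla) and SV40 early promoters and is followed by an HSV TK polyadenylation signal, so the same marker can also confer G418 resistance in mammalian cells. An f1 origin is present as well. Several short annotated fragments (RSF ori, ble, bGH poly(A), SV40 large T antigen) look like backbone remnants or partial sequence matches rather than functional parts.

The payload is the rat Nfasc gene encoding the 186 kDa neurofascin isoform (NF186), an ankyrin-binding cell adhesion protein. It is driven by the human CMV immediate early enhancer and promoter and terminated by the SV40 poly(A) signal. The lysine codon at position 680 has been replaced by an amber (TAG) stop codon, and an HA epitope tag, moved from the N terminus of the parental neurofascin construct, now sits at the C terminus. The HA tag is not annotated separately in the feature table.

In general, an in-frame amber codon of this kind yields full-length protein only when it is suppressed by an orthogonal tRNA/synthetase pair that inserts a noncanonical amino acid; those components are not part of this plasmid. The C-terminal HA tag would then report read-through. The stated use is click labeling, and the associated work concerns direct fluorescent labeling of NF186 in living primary neurons by bioorthogonal click chemistry.
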