Features (pLannotate 1.2.2; 15 found; start..end, strand, type, name):
      1..31      +  rep_origin     RSF ori (fragment): Plasmids containing the RSF 1030 origin of replication can be propagated in E. coli cells that contain additional plasmids with compatible origins.
     99..402     +  enhancer       CMV enhancer: human cytomegalovirus immediate early enhancer
    403..606     +  promoter       CMV promoter: human cytomegalovirus (CMV) immediate early promoter
    629..665     +  misc_feature   MCS (fragment): multiple cloning site
    999..4718    +  CDS            Nfasc: NFASC_RAT - Experimental evidence at protein level: Swiss-Prot protein existence level 1. Cell adhesion, ankyrin-binding protein which may be involved in neurite extension, axonal guidance, synaptogenesis, myelination and neuron-glial cell interactions. Isoform 2/isoform 3 may be responsible for mediating and signaling axon-glial interaction during the early stages of myelination. From Rattus norvegicus (Rat).
   4764..4847    +  CDS            large T antigen (fragment): large T antigen from SV40 (simian virus 40)
   4870..4991    +  polyA_signal   SV40 poly(A) signal: SV40 polyadenylation signal
   5025..5453    -  rep_origin     f1 ori (sequence partly withheld): f1 bacteriophage origin of replication; arrow indicates direction of (+) strand synthesis
   5480..5584    +  promoter       AmpR promoter: bla
   5586..5943    +  promoter       SV40 promoter: SV40 enhancer and early promoter
   5978..6772    +  CDS            NeoR/KanR: aminoglycoside phosphotransferase from Tn5; aph(3')-II (or nptII); confers resistance to neomycin, kanamycin, and G418 (Geneticin®)
   6793..6945    +  CDS            ble (fragment): BLE_KLEPN - Experimental evidence at protein level: Swiss-Prot protein existence level 1. Binding protein with a strong affinity to the bleomycin family of antibiotics. Binds to CL990; an antimitotic-antibiotic compound. From Klebsiella pneumoniae.
   7004..7051    +  polyA_signal   HSV TK poly(A) signal: herpes simplex virus thymidine kinase polyadenylation signal (Cole and Stacy, 1985)
   7142..7158    -  polyA_signal   bGH poly(A) signal (fragment): bovine growth hormone polyadenylation signal
   7380..7968    +  rep_origin     ori: high-copy-number ColE1/pMB1/pBR322/pUC origin of replication
>Addgene plasmid #239779 | CMV-NF186(K680TAG)-HA | addgene full sequence | sequence record 477709 | Addgene NGS Result
CCCCTGATTCTGTGGATAACCGTATTACCGCCATGCATTAGTTATTAATAGTAATCAATTACGGGGTCAT
TAGTTCATAGCCCATATATGGAGTTCCGCGTTACATAACTTACGGTAAATGGCCCGCCTGGCTGACCGCC
CAACGACCCCCGCCCATTGACGTCAATAATGACGTATGTTCCCATAGTAACGCCAATAGGGACTTTCCAT
TGACGTCAATGGGTGGAGTATTTACGGTAAACTGCCCACTTGGCAGTACATCAAGTGTATCATATGCCAA
GTACGCCCCCTATTGACGTCAATGACGGTAAATGGCCCGCCTGGCATTATGCCCAGTACATGACCTTATG
GGACTTTCCTACTTGGCAGTACATCTACGTATTAGTCATCGCTATTACCATGGTGATGCGGTTTTGGCAG
TACATCAATGGGCGTGGATAGCGGTTTGACTCACGGGGATTTCCAAGTCTCCACCCCATTGACGTCAATG
GGAGTTTGTTTTGGCACCAAAATCAACGGGACTTTCCAAAATGTCGTAACAACTCCGCCCCATTGACGCA
AATGGGCGGTAGGCGTGTACGGTGGGAGGTCTATATAAGCAGAGCTGGTTTAGTGAACCGTCAGATCCGC
TAGCGCTACCGGACTCAGATCTCGAGCTCAAGCTTGATATCGAATTCCGGGCGGCGGCTGGCGGCGAGAG
CTGCTGCAGGGGACGCGGGCGAAGTGGCGGCGCCGGGAGCAGACATCTGGGACTGCGCCCAGGGCTGGAG
CTGGAGCTCCTGGAGGTAAGGTTGACTGACTTATGTGCGATTTGGGAGCCTGGAGTTTTCTTGCCCTCTG
CCGCTGCCGTCAACCGGAGCAGAGCCTCCGCTGGTGTTGCGAAAAGCAGGCCGAATGAGGCAGAGAAGCT
GAGCACTGTCTGGAAAGCCCACGAGGAACGGCGCAAGGCATCGAGAGCCCGTGGGCTGGGCAGTGCGGAG
CAGGGCCTGGCGCTGAGGATGGCCAGGCAGCAGGCGCCACCCTGGGTCCACGTAGCCCTCATCCTCTTCC
TCCTCAGCCTCGGAGGGGCCATTGAGATTCCGATGGATCCAAGCATTCAGAATGAGCTGACCCAACCCCC
AACGATCACCAAGCAGTCGGTGAAGGACCACATCGTGGACCCCCGAGATAACATCCTGATTGAATGTGAA
GCTAAAGGGAACCCCGCCCCCAGTTTCCACTGGACTCGCAACAGCAGGTTCTTCAACATTGCCAAGGACC
CACGGGTGTCCATGAGGAGGAGGTCTGGGACCTTGGTGATCGACTTCCGCAGTGGTGGGCGGCCTGAGGA
GTACGAAGGGGAGTACCAGTGCTTTGCCCGGAACAAATTCGGCACAGCTCTTAGCAACCGCATCCGCCTG
CAGGTGTCCAAATCTCCCCTGTGGCCCAAGGAAAACCTAGACCCCGTCGTGGTTCAAGAGGGTGCCCCCT
TAACCCTGCAGTGCAACCCCCCACCTGGCCTCCCATCCCCCGTCATCTTCTGGATGAGCAGCTCCATGGA
GCCCATCACCCAGGACAAGCGTGTCTCCCAGGGTCACAACGGGGACCTGTACTTCTCCAACGTCATGCTG
CAGGACATGCAGACCGACTACAGCTGCAATGCACGCTTCCACTTCACCCACACCATTCAGCAGAAGAATC
CCTTCACCCTCAAAGTCCTCACCACCCGAGGAGTTGCGGAAAGAACACCTAGCTTCATGTATCCCCAGGG
CACGTCAAGCAGTCAGATGGTACTGCGCGGCATGGACCTGCTGCTGGAGTGCATTGCCTCTGGGGTCCCA
ACACCAGATATTGCATGGTACAAGAAAGGTGGGGACCTCCCATCTGACAAGGCCAAGTTCGAGAATTTTA
ACAAGGCTCTGCGCATCACCAATGTCTCTGAAGAGGACTCTGGGGAGTATTTCTGCCTGGCCTCCAACAA
GATGGGCAGCATCCGGCACACGATCTCGGTGAGAGTAAAGGCTGCCCCATACTGGCTGGATGAGCCCAAG
AACTTGATCCTGGCTCCTGGTGAAGATGGGAGGCTGGTGTGTCGAGCCAATGGGAACCCGAAGCCGACCG
TCCAGTGGCTGGTGAATGGAGACCCTTTGCAATCGGCACCACCCAACCCCAACCGTGAGGTGGCCGGAGA
CACTATCATCTTCCGGGACACTCAGATCAGCAGCAGGGCAGTGTACCAGTGTAACACATCCAACGAACAT
GGCTACCTGCTGGCCAATGCCTTCGTCAGCGTATTAGATGTACCCCCTCGGATGCTGTCTCCCCGGAACC
AGCTCATCAGGGTGATCCTTTACAACCGGACGCGACTGGACTGTCCGTTCTTTGGGTCTCCCATTCCAAC
ACTCCGATGGTTTAAGAATGGGCAAGGAAGCAACCTGGATGGTGGTAACTACCACGTCTACGAAAATGGC
AGCCTGGAAATCAAGATGATTCGCAAAGAGGACCAAGGCATCTACACCTGTGTGGCCACCAACATCCTGG
GAAAAGCTGAAAATCAAGTCCGCCTGGAGGTCAAAGACCCCACCAGGATCTACAGGATGCCTGAAGACCA
GGTGGCCAAGAGGGGCACCACAGTGCAGCTGGAGTGCCGTGTGAAGCATGACCCCTCCTTGAAACTCACA
GTCTCCTGGCTGAAGGATGACGAGCCACTCTACATTGGAAACAGGATGAAAAAGGAAGATGACTCCCTGA
CCATCTTCGGAGTGGCAGAGCGGGACCAAGGCAGTTACACGTGCATGGCCAGCACCGAGCTGGACCAGGA
CCTGGCAAAGGCCTACCTCACTGTTCTAGCTGATCAGGCCACTCCGACTAACCGTTTGGCTGCCCTGCCC
AAAGGGCGGCCAGACCGACCCAGGGACCTGGAGCTCACTGACCTGGCGGAAAGGAGTGTGAGGCTGACCT
GGATCCCGGGGGATGATAACAACAGTCCCATCACAGACTACGTTGTCCAGTTTGAAGAGGACCAGTTCCA
GCCAGGAGTCTGGCATGACCACTCCTAGTTCCCAGGCAGTGTCAACTCAGCCGTCCTCCATCTGTCCCCG
TATGTCAACTATCAGTTCCGAGTCATCGCTGTCAACGAGGTTGGGAGCAGCCACCCCAGCCTTCCATCCG
AGCGGTACCGAACAAGCGGGGCACCCCCTGAATCCAACCCCAGTGATGTGAAGGGCGAAGGGACACGAAA
AAACAATATGGAGATCACATGGACGCCTATGAATGCTACCTCCGCCTTTGGCCCCAACCTGCGCTACATT
GTCAAGTGGCGACGGAGAGAAACCCGAGAGACTTGGAACAATGTCACCGTGTGGGGCTCTCGCTATGTGG
TGGGGCAGACCCCTGTCTACGTACCCTATGAGATCCGAGTCCAGGCTGAAAATGACTTTGGGAAAGGCCC
GGAGCCTGAAACCGTCATTGGGTACTCGGGGGAAGATTTACCCAGTGCCCCCAGGCGTTTCAGAGTCCGA
CAGCCCAACCTGGAGACCATCAACCTGGAATGGGATCACCCAGAGCACCCCAACGGGATCCTGATTGGAT
ACACGCTCAGATACGTGCCCTTTAATGGAACCAAACTGGGAAAGCAGATGGTGGAAAACTTCTCTCCCAA
TCAGACCAAGTTCTCGGTGCAGAGAGCAGACCCCGTGTCCCGTTACCGCTTCTCCCTCAGTGCCAGGACG
CAGGTGGGCTCTGGAGAAGCAGCCACGGAGGAGTCCCCAACACCTCCAAATGAAGCTACTCCAACTGCAG
CTCCTCCCACATTGCCCCCGACTACCGTGGGTACCACAGGCCTTGTGAGCAGTACTGATGCTACTGCCCT
TGCTGCCACCAGTGAAGCCACAACAGTTCCCATCATCCCAACCGTCGTACCTACCACCGTCGCCACCACC
ATTGCCACAACTACTACAACCACTGCCGCCGCCACCACCACTACCACCACGGAGAGTCCTCCCACTACCA
CCACTGGGACTAAGATTCACGAAACCGCCCCCGACGAGCAGTCCATTTGGAACGTCACGGTGCTCCCCAA
CAGTAAATGGGCCAACATCACCTGGAAGCACAATTTCAGGCCTGGAACTGACTTTGTGGTTGAGTACATC
GACAGCAACCATACGAAAAAAACTGTCCCTGTTAAGGCCCAAGCCCAGCCCATACAGCTGACAGACCTCT
TTCCCGGGATGACGTACACGTTGCGGGTGTATTCCCGGGACAACGAGGGCATCAGCAGTACCGTCATCAC
CTTTATGACCAGTACAGCTTACACCAACAACCAGACTGACATCGCCACCCAGGGCTGGTTCATCGGGCTC
ATGTGTGCCATTGCCCTTCTGGTGCTGATCCTGCTTATCGTCTGCTTCATCAAGAGGAGTCGTGGCGGCA
AGTACCCAGTGCGAGAAAAGAAGGATGTCCCCTTGGGCCCTGAAGACCCCAAAGAAGAAGATGGTTCATT
TGACTACAGTGACGAGGACAACAAGCCCCTGCAGGGCAGCCAGACATCTCTGGACGGCACCATCAAGCAG
CAGGAGAGTGACGACAGCCTAGTGGACTACGGCGAGGGTGGCGAGGGCCAGTTCAACGAAGATGGCTCCT
TTATTGGCCAGTACACTGTCAGAAAGGACAAGGAGGAGACCGAGGGCAATGAGAGCTCAGAGGCCACATC
TCCAGTCAATGCCATCTATTCCCTGGCCTACCCATACGACGTCCCAGACTACGCTTGAGCGGCCGCGACT
CTAGATCATAATCAGCCATACCACATTTGTAGAGGTTTTACTTGCTTTAAAAAACCTCCCACACCTCCCC
CTGAACCTGAAACATAAAATGAATGCAATTGTTGTTGTTAACTTGTTTATTGCAGCTTATAATGGTTACA
AATAAAGCAATAGCATCACAAATTTCACAAATAAAGCATTTTTTTCACTGCATTCTAGTTGTGGTTTGTC
CAAACTCATCAATGTATCTTAAGGCGTAAATTGTAAGCGTTAATATTTTGTTAAAATTCGCGTTAAATTT
TTGTTAAATCAGCTCATTTTTTAACCAATAGGCCGAAATCGGCAAAATCCCTTATAAATCAAAAGAATAG
ACCGAGATAGGGT
[37 nt withheld, positions 5124-5160]
AAAGAACGTGGACTCCAACGTCAAAGG
[49 nt withheld, positions 5188-5236]
T
[91 nt withheld, positions 5238-5328]
G
[124 nt withheld, positions 5330-5453]
CAGGTGGCACTTTTCGGGGAAATGTGCGCGGAACCCCTATTTGTTTATTTTTCTAAATACATTCAAATAT
GTATCCGCTCATGAGACAATAACCCTGATAAATGCTTCAATAATATTGAAAAAGGAAGAGTCCTGAGGCG
GAAAGAACCAGCTGTGGAATGTGTGTCAGTTAGGGTGTGGAAAGTCCCCAGGCTCCCCAGCAGGCAGAAG
TATGCAAAGCATGCATCTCAATTAGTCAGCAACCAGGTGTGGAAAGTCCCCAGGCTCCCCAGCAGGCAGA
AGTATGCAAAGCATGCATCTCAATTAGTCAGCAACCATAGTCCCGCCCCTAACTCCGCCCATCCCGCCCC
TAACTCCGCCCAGTTCCGCCCATTCTCCGCCCCATGGCTGACTAATTTTTTTTATTTATGCAGAGGCCGA
GGCCGCCTCGGCCTCTGAGCTATTCCAGAAGTAGTGAGGAGGCTTTTTTGGAGGCCTAGGCTTTTGCAAA
GATCGATCAAGAGACAGGATGAGGATCGTTTCGCATGATTGAACAAGATGGATTGCACGCAGGTTCTCCG
GCCGCTTGGGTGGAGAGGCTATTCGGCTATGACTGGGCACAACAGACAATCGGCTGCTCTGATGCCGCCG
TGTTCCGGCTGTCAGCGCAGGGGCGCCCGGTTCTTTTTGTCAAGACCGACCTGTCCGGTGCCCTGAATGA
ACTGCAAGACGAGGCAGCGCGGCTATCGTGGCTGGCCACGACGGGCGTTCCTTGCGCAGCTGTGCTCGAC
GTTGTCACTGAAGCGGGAAGGGACTGGCTGCTATTGGGCGAAGTGCCGGGGCAGGATCTCCTGTCATCTC
ACCTTGCTCCTGCCGAGAAAGTATCCATCATGGCTGATGCAATGCGGCGGCTGCATACGCTTGATCCGGC
TACCTGCCCATTCGACCACCAAGCGAAACATCGCATCGAGCGAGCACGTACTCGGATGGAAGCCGGTCTT
GTCGATCAGGATGATCTGGACGAAGAGCATCAGGGGCTCGCGCCAGCCGAACTGTTCGCCAGGCTCAAGG
CGAGCATGCCCGACGGCGAGGATCTCGTCGTGACCCATGGCGATGCCTGCTTGCCGAATATCATGGTGGA
AAATGGCCGCTTTTCTGGATTCATCGACTGTGGCCGGCTGGGTGTGGCGGACCGCTATCAGGACATAGCG
TTGGCTACCCGTGATATTGCTGAAGAGCTTGGCGGCGAATGGGCTGACCGCTTCCTCGTGCTTTACGGTA
TCGCCGCTCCCGATTCGCAGCGCATCGCCTTCTATCGCCTTCTTGACGAGTTCTTCTGAGCGGGACTCTG
GGGTTCGAAATGACCGACCAAGCGACGCCCAACCTGCCATCACGAGATTTCGATTCCACCGCCGCCTTCT
ATGAAAGGTTGGGCTTCGGAATCGTTTTCCGGGACGCCGGCTGGATGATCCTCCAGCGCGGGGATCTCAT
GCTGGAGTTCTTCGCCCACCCTAGGGGGAGGCTAACTGAAACACGGAAGGAGACAATACCGGAAGGAACC
CGCGCTATGACGGCAATAAAAAGACAGAATAAAACGCACGGTGTTGGGTCGTTTGTTCATAAACGCGGGG
TTCGGTCCCAGGGCTGGCACTCTGTCGATACCCCACCGAGACCCCATTGGGGCCAATACGCCCGCGTTTC
TTCCTTTTCCCCACCCCACCCCCCAAGTTCGGGTGAAGGCCCAGGGCTCGCAGCCAACGTCGGGGCGGCA
GGCCCTGCCATAGCCTCAGGTTACTCATATATACTTTAGATTGATTTAAAACTTCATTTTTAATTTAAAA
GGATCTAGGTGAAGATCCTTTTTGATAATCTCATGACCAAAATCCCTTAACGTGAGTTTTCGTTCCACTG
AGCGTCAGACCCCGTAGAAAAGATCAAAGGATCTTCTTGAGATCCTTTTTTTCTGCGCGTAATCTGCTGC
TTGCAAACAAAAAAACCACCGCTACCAGCGGTGGTTTGTTTGCCGGATCAAGAGCTACCAACTCTTTTTC
CGAAGGTAACTGGCTTCAGCAGAGCGCAGATACCAAATACTGTTCTTCTAGTGTAGCCGTAGTTAGGCCA
CCACTTCAAGAACTCTGTAGCACCGCCTACATACCTCGCTCTGCTAATCCTGTTACCAGTGGCTGCTGCC
AGTGGCGATAAGTCGTGTCTTACCGGGTTGGACTCAAGACGATAGTTACCGGATAAGGCGCAGCGGTCGG
GCTGAACGGGGGGTTCGTGCACACAGCCCAGCTTGGAGCGAACGACCTACACCGAACTGAGATACCTACA
GCGTGAGCTATGAGAAAGCGCCACGCTTCCCGAAGGGAGAAAGGCGGACAGGTATCCGGTAAGCGGCAGG
GTCGGAACAGGAGAGCGCACGAGGGAGCTTCCAGGGGGAAACGCCTGGTATCTTTATAGTCCTGTCGGGT
TTCGCCACCTCTGACTTGAGCGTCGATTTTTGTGATGCTCGTCAGGGGGGCGGAGCCTATGGAAAAACGC
CAGCAACGCGGCCTTTTTACGGTTCCTGGCCTTTTGCTGGCCTTTTGCTCACATGTTCTTTCCTGCGTTA
T
